>Addgene plasmid #112478 | pZNF211.1.0-gDNA | addgene full sequence | sequence record 230513 | Addgene NGS Result
TAGAGCTAGAAATAGCAAGTTAAAATAAGGCTAGTCCGTTATCAACTTGAAAAAGTGGCACCGAGTCGGT
GCTTTTTTGTTTTAGAGCTAGAAATAGCAAGTTAAAATAAGGCTAGTCCGTTTTTAGCGCGTGCGCCAAT
TCTGCAGACAAATGGCTCTAGAGGTACCCGTTACATAACTTACGGTAAATGGCCCGCCTGGCTGACCGCC
CAACGACCCCCGCCCATTGACGTCAATAGTAACGCCAATAGGGACTTTCCATTGACGTCAATGGGTGGAG
TATTTACGGTAAACTGCCCACTTGGCAGTACATCAAGTGTATCATATGCCAAGTACGCCCCCTATTGACG
TCAATGACGGTAAATGGCCCGCCTGGCATTGTGCCCAGTACATGACCTTATGGGACTTTCCTACTTGGCA
GTACATCTACGTATTAGTCATCGCTATTACCATGGTCGAGGTGAGCCCCACGTTCTGCTTCACTCTCCCC
ATCTCCCCCCCCTCCCCACCCCCAATTTTGTATTTATTTATTTTTTAATTATTTTGTGCAGCGATGGGGG
CGGGGGGGGGGGGGAGGGGCGGGGCGGGGCGAGGCGGAGAGGTGCGGCGGCAGCCAATCAGAGCGGCGCG
CTCCGAAAGTTTCCTTTTATGGCGAGGCGGCGGCGGCGGCGGCCCTATAAAAAGCGAAGCGCGCGGCGGG
CGGGAGTCGCTGCGCGCTGCCTTCGCCCCGTGCCCCGCTCCGCCGCCGCCTCGCGCCGCCCGCCCCGGCT
CTGACTGACCGCGTTACTCCCACAGGTGAGCGGGCGGGACGGCCCTTCTCCTCCGGGCTGTAATTAGCTG
AGCAAGAGGTAAGGGTTTAAGGGATGGTTGGTTGGTGGGGTATTAATGTTTAATTACCTGGAGCACCTGC
CTGAAATCACTTTTTTTCAGGTTGGACCGGTGCCACCATGGACTATAAGGACCACGACGGAGACTACAAG
GATCATGATATTGATTACAAAGACGATGACGATAAGATGGCCCCAAAGAAGAAGCGGAAGGTCGGTATCC
ACGGAGTCCCAGCAGCCGACAAGAAGTACAGCATCGGCCTGGACATCGGCACCAACTCTGTGGGCTGGGC
CGTGATCACCGACGAGTACAAGGTGCCCAGCAAGAAATTCAAGGTGCTGGGCAACACCGACCGGCACAGC
ATCAAGAAGAACCTGATCGGAGCCCTGCTGTTCGACAGCGGCGAAACAGCCGAGGCCACCCGGCTGAAGA
GAACCGCCAGAAGAAGATACACCAGACGGAAGAACCGGATCTGCTATCTGCAAGAGATCTTCAGCAACGA
GATGGCCAAGGTGGACGACAGCTTCTTCCACAGACTGGAAGAGTCCTTCCTGGTGGAAGAGGATAAGAAG
CACGAGCGGCACCCCATCTTCGGCAACATCGTGGACGAGGTGGCCTACCACGAGAAGTACCCCACCATCT
ACCACCTGAGAAAGAAACTGGTGGACAGCACCGACAAGGCCGACCTGCGGCTGATCTATCTGGCCCTGGC
CCACATGATCAAGTTCCGGGGCCACTTCCTGATCGAGGGCGACCTGAACCCCGACAACAGCGACGTGGAC
AAGCTGTTCATCCAGCTGGTGCAGACCTACAACCAGCTGTTCGAGGAAAACCCCATCAACGCCAGCGGCG
TGGACGCCAAGGCCATCCTGTCTGCCAGACTGAGCAAGAGCAGACGGCTGGAAAATCTGATCGCCCAGCT
GCCCGGCGAGAAGAAGAATGGCCTGTTCGGAAACCTGATTGCCCTGAGCCTGGGCCTGACCCCCAACTTC
AAGAGCAACTTCGACCTGGCCGAGGATGCCAAACTGCAGCTGAGCAAGGACACCTACGACGACGACCTGG
ACAACCTGCTGGCCCAGATCGGCGACCAGTACGCCGACCTGTTTCTGGCCGCCAAGAACCTGTCCGACGC
CATCCTGCTGAGCGACATCCTGAGAGTGAACACCGAGATCACCAAGGCCCCCCTGAGCGCCTCTATGATC
AAGAGATACGACGAGCACCACCAGGACCTGACCCTGCTGAAAGCTCTCGTGCGGCAGCAGCTGCCTGAGA
AGTACAAAGAGATTTTCTTCGACCAGAGCAAGAACGGCTACGCCGGCTACATTGACGGCGGAGCCAGCCA
GGAAGAGTTCTACAAGTTCATCAAGCCCATCCTGGAAAAGATGGACGGCACCGAGGAACTGCTCGTGAAG
CTGAACAGAGAGGACCTGCTGCGGAAGCAGCGGACCTTCGACAACGGCAGCATCCCCCACCAGATCCACC
TGGGAGAGCTGCACGCCATTCTGCGGCGGCAGGAAGATTTTTACCCATTCCTGAAGGACAACCGGGAAAA
GATCGAGAAGATCCTGACCTTCCGCATCCCCTACTACGTGGGCCCTCTGGCCAGGGGAAACAGCAGATTC
GCCTGGATGACCAGAAAGAGCGAGGAAACCATCACCCCCTGGAACTTCGAGGAAGTGGTGGACAAGGGCG
CTTCCGCCCAGAGCTTCATCGAGCGGATGACCAACTTCGATAAGAACCTGCCCAACGAGAAGGTGCTGCC
CAAGCACAGCCTGCTGTACGAGTACTTCACCGTGTATAACGAGCTGACCAAAGTGAAATACGTGACCGAG
GGAATGAGAAAGCCCGCCTTCCTGAGCGGCGAGCAGAAAAAGGCCATCGTGGACCTGCTGTTCAAGACCA
ACCGGAAAGTGACCGTGAAGCAGCTGAAAGAGGACTACTTCAAGAAAATCGAGTGCTTCGACTCCGTGGA
AATCTCCGGCGTGGAAGATCGGTTCAACGCCTCCCTGGGCACATACCACGATCTGCTGAAAATTATCAAG
GACAAGGACTTCCTGGACAATGAGGAAAACGAGGACATTCTGGAAGATATCGTGCTGACCCTGACACTGT
TTGAGGACAGAGAGATGATCGAGGAACGGCTGAAAACCTATGCCCACCTGTTCGACGACAAAGTGATGAA
GCAGCTGAAGCGGCGGAGATACACCGGCTGGGGCAGGCTGAGCCGGAAGCTGATCAACGGCATCCGGGAC
AAGCAGTCCGGCAAGACAATCCTGGATTTCCTGAAGTCCGACGGCTTCGCCAACAGAAACTTCATGCAGC
TGATCCACGACGACAGCCTGACCTTTAAAGAGGACATCCAGAAAGCCCAGGTGTCCGGCCAGGGCGATAG
CCTGCACGAGCACATTGCCAATCTGGCCGGCAGCCCCGCCATTAAGAAGGGCATCCTGCAGACAGTGAAG
GTGGTGGACGAGCTCGTGAAAGTGATGGGCCGGCACAAGCCCGAGAACATCGTGATCGAAATGGCCAGAG
AGAACCAGACCACCCAGAAGGGACAGAAGAACAGCCGCGAGAGAATGAAGCGGATCGAAGAGGGCATCAA
AGAGCTGGGCAGCCAGATCCTGAAAGAACACCCCGTGGAAAACACCCAGCTGCAGAACGAGAAGCTGTAC
CTGTACTACCTGCAGAATGGGCGGGATATGTACGTGGACCAGGAACTGGACATCAACCGGCTGTCCGACT
ACGATGTGGACCATATCGTGCCTCAGAGCTTTCTGAAGGACGACTCCATCGACAACAAGGTGCTGACCAG
AAGCGACAAGAACCGGGGCAAGAGCGACAACGTGCCCTCCGAAGAGGTCGTGAAGAAGATGAAGAACTAC
TGGCGGCAGCTGCTGAACGCCAAGCTGATTACCCAGAGAAAGTTCGACAATCTGACCAAGGCCGAGAGAG
GCGGCCTGAGCGAACTGGATAAGGCCGGCTTCATCAAGAGACAGCTGGTGGAAACCCGGCAGATCACAAA
GCACGTGGCACAGATCCTGGACTCCCGGATGAACACTAAGTACGACGAGAATGACAAGCTGATCCGGGAA
GTGAAAGTGATCACCCTGAAGTCCAAGCTGGTGTCCGATTTCCGGAAGGATTTCCAGTTTTACAAAGTGC
GCGAGATCAACAACTACCACCACGCCCACGACGCCTACCTGAACGCCGTCGTGGGAACCGCCCTGATCAA
AAAGTACCCTAAGCTGGAAAGCGAGTTCGTGTACGGCGACTACAAGGTGTACGACGTGCGGAAGATGATC
GCCAAGAGCGAGCAGGAAATCGGCAAGGCTACCGCCAAGTACTTCTTCTACAGCAACATCATGAACTTTT
TCAAGACCGAGATTACCCTGGCCAACGGCGAGATCCGGAAGCGGCCTCTGATCGAGACAAACGGCGAAAC
CGGGGAGATCGTGTGGGATAAGGGCCGGGATTTTGCCACCGTGCGGAAAGTGCTGAGCATGCCCCAAGTG
AATATCGTGAAAAAGACCGAGGTGCAGACAGGCGGCTTCAGCAAAGAGTCTATCCTGCCCAAGAGGAACA
GCGATAAGCTGATCGCCAGAAAGAAGGACTGGGACCCTAAGAAGTACGGCGGCTTCGACAGCCCCACCGT
GGCCTATTCTGTGCTGGTGGTGGCCAAAGTGGAAAAGGGCAAGTCCAAGAAACTGAAGAGTGTGAAAGAG
CTGCTGGGGATCACCATCATGGAAAGAAGCAGCTTCGAGAAGAATCCCATCGACTTTCTGGAAGCCAAGG
GCTACAAAGAAGTGAAAAAGGACCTGATCATCAAGCTGCCTAAGTACTCCCTGTTCGAGCTGGAAAACGG
CCGGAAGAGAATGCTGGCCTCTGCCGGCGAACTGCAGAAGGGAAACGAACTGGCCCTGCCCTCCAAATAT
GTGAACTTCCTGTACCTGGCCAGCCACTATGAGAAGCTGAAGGGCTCCCCCGAGGATAATGAGCAGAAAC
AGCTGTTTGTGGAACAGCACAAGCACTACCTGGACGAGATCATCGAGCAGATCAGCGAGTTCTCCAAGAG
AGTGATCCTGGCCGACGCTAATCTGGACAAAGTGCTGTCCGCCTACAACAAGCACCGGGATAAGCCCATC
AGAGAGCAGGCCGAGAATATCATCCACCTGTTTACCCTGACCAATCTGGGAGCCCCTGCCGCCTTCAAGT
ACTTTGACACCACCATCGACCGGAAGAGGTACACCAGCACCAAAGAGGTGCTGGACGCCACCCTGATCCA
CCAGAGCATCACCGGCCTGTACGAGACACGGATCGACCTGTCTCAGCTGGGAGGCGACAAAAGGCCGGCG
GCCACGAAAAAGGCCGGCCAGGCAAAAAAGAAAAAGTAAGAATTCCTAGAGCTCGCTGATCAGCCTCGAC
TGTGCCTTCTAGTTGCCAGCCATCTGTTGTTTGCCCCTCCCCCGTGCCTTCCTTGACCCTGGAAGGTGCC
ACTCCCACTGTCCTTTCCTAATAAAATGAGGAAATTGCATCGCATTGTCTGAGTAGGTGTCATTCTATTC
TGGGGGGTGGGGTGGGGCAGGACAGCAAGGGGGAGGATTGGGAAGAGAATAGCAGGCATGCTGGGGAGCG
GCCGCAGGAACCCCTAGTGATGGAGTTGGCCACTCCCTCTCTGCGCGCTCGCTCGCTCACTGAGGCCGGG
CGACCAAAGGTCGCCCGACGCCCGGGCTTTGCCCGGGCGGCCTCAGTGAGCGAGCGAGCGCGCAGCTGCC
TGCAGGGGCGCCTGATGCGGTATTTTCTCCTTACGCATCTGTGCGGTATTTCACACCGCATA
[95 nt withheld, positions 5663-5757]
T
[46 nt withheld, positions 5759-5804]
C
[141 nt withheld, positions 5806-5946]
CCTTTGACGTTGGAGTCCACGTTCTTT
[37 nt withheld, positions 5974-6010]
ACTCTATCTCGGGCTATTCTTTTGATTTATAAGGGATTTTGCCGATTTCGGTCTATTGGTTAAAAAATGA
GCTGATTTAACAAAAATTTAACGCGAATTTTAACAAAATATTAACGTTTACAATTTTATGGTGCACTCTC
AGTACAATCTGCTCTGATGCCGCATAGTTAAGCCAGCCCCGACACCCGCCAACACCCGCTGACGCGCCCT
GACGGGCTTGTCTGCTCCCGGCATCCGCTTACAGACAAGCTGTGACCGTCTCCGGGAGCTGCATGTGTCA
GAGGTTTTCACCGTCATCACCGAAACGCGCGAGACGAAAGGGCCTCGTGATACGCCTATTTTTATAGGTT
AATGTCATGATAATAATGGTTTCTTAGACGTCAGGTGGCACTTTTCGGGGAAATGTGCGCGGAACCCCTA
TTTGTTTATTTTTCTAAATACATTCAAATATGTATCCGCTCATGAGACAATAACCCTGATAAATGCTTCA
ATAATATTGAAAAAGGAAGAGTATGAGTATTCAACATTTCCGTGTCGCCCTTATTCCCTTTTTTGCGGCA
TTTTGCCTTCCTGTTTTTGCTCACCCAGAAACGCTGGTGAAAGTAAAAGATGCTGAAGATCAGTTGGGTG
CACGAGTGGGTTACATCGAACTGGATCTCAACAGCGGTAAGATCCTTGAGAGTTTTCGCCCCGAAGAACG
TTTTCCAATGATGAGCACTTTTAAAGTTCTGCTATGTGGCGCGGTATTATCCCGTATTGACGCCGGGCAA
GAGCAACTCGGTCGCCGCATACACTATTCTCAGAATGACTTGGTTGAGTACTCACCAGTCACAGAAAAGC
ATCTTACGGATGGCATGACAGTAAGAGAATTATGCAGTGCTGCCATAACCATGAGTGATAACACTGCGGC
CAACTTACTTCTGACAACGATCGGAGGACCGAAGGAGCTAACCGCTTTTTTGCACAACATGGGGGATCAT
GTAACTCGCCTTGATCGTTGGGAACCGGAGCTGAATGAAGCCATACCAAACGACGAGCGTGACACCACGA
TGCCTGTAGCAATGGCAACAACGTTGCGCAAACTATTAACTGGCGAACTACTTACTCTAGCTTCCCGGCA
ACAATTAATAGACTGGATGGAGGCGGATAAAGTTGCAGGACCACTTCTGCGCTCGGCCCTTCCGGCTGGC
TGGTTTATTGCTGATAAATCTGGAGCCGGTGAGCGTGGAAGCCGCGGTATCATTGCAGCACTGGGGCCAG
ATGGTAAGCCCTCCCGTATCGTAGTTATCTACACGACGGGGAGTCAGGCAACTATGGATGAACGAAATAG
ACAGATCGCTGAGATAGGTGCCTCACTGATTAAGCATTGGTAACTGTCAGACCAAGTTTACTCATATATA
CTTTAGATTGATTTAAAACTTCATTTTTAATTTAAAAGGATCTAGGTGAAGATCCTTTTTGATAATCTCA
TGACCAAAATCCCTTAACGTGAGTTTTCGTTCCACTGAGCGTCAGACCCCGTAGAAAAGATCAAAGGATC
TTCTTGAGATCCTTTTTTTCTGCGCGTAATCTGCTGCTTGCAAACAAAAAAACCACCGCTACCAGCGGTG
GTTTGTTTGCCGGATCAAGAGCTACCAACTCTTTTTCCGAAGGTAACTGGCTTCAGCAGAGCGCAGATAC
CAAATACTGTTCTTCTAGTGTAGCCGTAGTTAGGCCACCACTTCAAGAACTCTGTAGCACCGCCTACATA
CCTCGCTCTGCTAATCCTGTTACCAGTGGCTGCTGCCAGTGGCGATAAGTCGTGTCTTACCGGGTTGGAC
TCAAGACGATAGTTACCGGATAAGGCGCAGCGGTCGGGCTGAACGGGGGGTTCGTGCACACAGCCCAGCT
TGGAGCGAACGACCTACACCGAACTGAGATACCTACAGCGTGAGCTATGAGAAAGCGCCACGCTTCCCGA
AGGGAGAAAGGCGGACAGGTATCCGGTAAGCGGCAGGGTCGGAACAGGAGAGCGCACGAGGGAGCTTCCA
GGGGGAAACGCCTGGTATCTTTATAGTCCTGTCGGGTTTCGCCACCTCTGACTTGAGCGTCGATTTTTGT
GATGCTCGTCAGGGGGGCGGAGCCTATGGAAAAACGCCAGCAACGCGGCCTTTTTACGGTTCCTGGCCTT
TTGCTGGCCTTTTGCTCACATGTGAGGGCCTATTTCCCATGATTCCTTCATATTTGCATATACGATACAA
GGCTGTTAGAGAGATAATTGGAATTAATTTGACTGTAAACACAAAGATATTAGTACAAAATACGTGACGT
AGAAAGTAATAATTTCTTGGGTAGTTTGCAGTTTTAAAATTATGTTTTAAAATGGACTATCATATGCTTA
CCGTAACTTGAAAGTATTTCGATTTCTTGGCTTTATATATCTTGTGGAAAGGACGAAACACCGGCATATT
CTCAGTACAGCTAGTTT
Features (pLannotate 1.2.2; 18 found; start..end, strand, type, name):
     79..122     +  misc_RNA       gRNA scaffold (fragment): guide RNA scaffold for the Streptococcus pyogenes CRISPR/Cas9 system
    169..454     +  enhancer       CMV enhancer: human cytomegalovirus immediate early enhancer; contains an 18-bp deletion relative to the standard CMV enhancer
    456..702     +  promoter       chicken β-actin promoter: contains a 21-bp deletion relative to the standard chicken β-actin promoter
    703..930     +  intron         hybrid intron: hybrid between chicken β-actin (CBA) and minute virus of mice (MMV) introns (Gray et al., 2011)
   1068..2669    +  CDS            Cas9(N): N-terminal portion of Streptococcus pyogenes Cas9 (Zetsche et al., 2015)
   2670..5168    +  CDS            Cas9(C): C-terminal portion of Streptococcus pyogenes Cas9 (Zetsche et al., 2015)
   5169..5216    +  CDS            nucleoplasmin NLS: bipartite nuclear localization signal from nucleoplasmin
   5250..5361    +  polyA_signal   bGH poly(A) signal: bovine growth hormone polyadenylation signal
   5466..5606    +  repeat_region  AAV2 ITR: inverted terminal repeat of adeno-associated virus serotype 2 inverted
   5611..5662    -  misc_feature   bom (fragment): basis of mobility region from pBR322
   5681..6136    +  rep_origin     f1 ori (sequence partly withheld): f1 bacteriophage origin of replication; arrow indicates direction of (+) strand synthesis
   6137..6186    -  misc_feature   bom (fragment): basis of mobility region from pBR322
   6288..6323    -  CDS            rop (fragment): Rop protein, which maintains plasmids at low copy number; rop
   6418..6522    +  promoter       AmpR promoter: bla
   6523..7383    +  CDS            AmpR: β-lactamase; bla; confers resistance to ampicillin, carbenicillin, and related antibiotics
   7554..8142    +  rep_origin     ori: high-copy-number ColE1/pMB1/pBR322/pUC origin of replication
   8204..8444    +  promoter       U6 promoter: RNA polymerase III promoter for human U6 snRNA
   8474..72      +  misc_RNA       gRNA scaffold (across the origin): guide RNA scaffold for the Streptococcus pyogenes CRISPR/Cas9 system
