[The description below was written by a language model from this plasmid's Addgene catalogue record and pLannotate feature annotations shown in this document.]
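Description:
pZNF211.1.0-gDNA is a mammalian CRISPR expression plasmid built on the pX330 backbone, designed to deliver both Streptococcus pyogenes Cas9 and a single guide RNA against the human transcription factor gene ZNF211 from one vector. It is propagated in E. coli as a high-copy plasmid through a ColE1/pUC-type origin and selected with ampicillin via the β-lactamase (AmpR) gene. An f1 phage origin is also present, along with short annotated fragments of bom and rop that appear to be backbone remnants. No mammalian selection marker or fluorescent reporter is annotated.

The payload consists of two expression units. A human U6 RNA polymerase III promoter drives the guide RNA: a 20-nucleotide ZNF211-targeting spacer was cloned between the backbone's BbsI sites (both destroyed in the process) directly upstream of the S. pyogenes gRNA scaffold, which spans the numbering origin of the sequence record. The depositor notes that the PAM listed with the target sequence is genomic only and is not present in the plasmid. The second unit uses a hybrid promoter composed of the CMV enhancer, chicken β-actin promoter and a hybrid CBA/MVM intron to express Cas9. The Cas9 coding sequence is annotated as adjoining N- and C-terminal portions that together form one continuous reading frame, followed by a nucleoplasmin bipartite nuclear localization signal and a bGH polyadenylation signal. A single AAV2 ITR lies downstream; with only one annotated, the plasmid is not evidently set up for AAV packaging.

The depositor indicates that it is meant to be used with a companion plasmid, pZNF211-donor. This suggests that Cas9 cleavage at the ZNF211 locus is paired with donor-templated repair, although the record does not describe the donor's contents.
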