Addgene plasmid #112478: pZNF211.1.0-gDNA
Purpose: CRISPR plasmid for expression of Cas9 and gRNA targeting human transcription factor ZNF211
Depositing lab: Kevin White. Depositing organization: University of Chicago.
Backbone
  Vector backbone: pX330
  Backbone manufacturer: Zhang lab (Addgene plasmid ID: 42230)
  Vector type: Mammalian Expression, CRISPR
Growth in bacteria
  Bacterial resistance: Ampicillin, 100 μg/mL
  Growth temperature: 37°C
  Growth strain: DH5alpha
  Copy number: High Copy
Gene/Insert
  Gene/Insert name: ZNF211
  gRNA/shRNA sequence: GCATATTCTCAGTACAGCTA AGG
  Species: H. sapiens (human)
  Entrez Gene: ZNF211 (a.k.a. C2H2-25, CH2H2-25, ZNF-25)
  Cloning method: Restriction Enzyme; 5′ cloning site BbsI (destroyed during cloning); 3′ cloning site BbsI (destroyed during cloning)
  Sequencing primers: 5′ hU6-F (5'-GAGGGCCTATTTCCCATGATT-3')
Terms and licenses: Academic/Nonprofit Terms; Industry Terms: Not Available to Industry
Depositor comments: gRNA sequence listed includes 20 nucleotide target sequence, followed by the uncloned PAM sequence. The PAM sequence is not present in the plasmid. Use with plasmid pZNF211-donor.
How to cite: pZNF211.1.0-gDNA was a gift from Kevin White (Addgene plasmid # 112478 ; http://n2t.net/addgene:112478 ; RRID:Addgene_112478)
